Addgene plasmid #244589: CL20_mEGFP_FOidr_037
Purpose: Express mEGFP-tagged intrinsically disordered protein (IDR), FOidr_037, derived from human fusion protein CREBBP_ATG10
Depositing lab: Richard Kriwacki. Depositing organization: St. Jude Children's Research Hospital. Publication: Proteome-wide computational analyses reveal links between protein condensate formation and RNA biology. Maiti S, Tripathi S, Baggett DW, Phillips AH, Park CG, Wang J, Wahiduzzaman, Freyaldenhoven WT, Kinger S, Pioso BJ, Bollinger JC, Somjee R, Lang B, Babu MM, Kriwacki RW. Sci Adv. 2025 Dec 5;11(49):eady1420. doi: 10.1126/sciadv.ady1420. Epub 2025 Dec 3. PubMed 41337585.
Backbone
  Vector backbone: CL20
  Vector type: Mammalian Expression
Growth in bacteria
  Bacterial resistance: Ampicillin, 100 μg/mL
  Growth temperature: 37°C
  Growth strain: NEB Stable
  Copy number: High Copy
Gene/Insert
  Gene/Insert name: FOidr_037
  Species: H. sapiens (human)
  Mutation: Unmutated
  Tag / fusion protein: monomeric EGFP (N terminal on insert)
  Cloning method: Restriction Enzyme; 5′ cloning site Unknown (unknown if destroyed)
Terms and licenses: Academic/Nonprofit Terms; Industry Terms: Not Available to Industry
Depositor comments: CREBBP_ATG10_1_259
How to cite: CL20_mEGFP_FOidr_037 was a gift from Richard Kriwacki (Addgene plasmid # 244589 ; http://n2t.net/addgene:244589 ; RRID:Addgene_244589)
