[The description below was written by a language model from this plasmid's Addgene catalogue record and pLannotate feature annotations shown in this document.]
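Description:
CL20_mEGFP_FOidr_037 is a mammalian expression plasmid built on the CL20 backbone. The catalogue lists it simply as a mammalian expression vector, but the feature table shows it has the architecture of an HIV-1-derived, self-inactivating lentiviral transfer vector. It is propagated in E. coli through a high-copy ColE1/pUC-type origin and selected with ampicillin via the β-lactamase gene. The recorded growth strain is a recombination-tolerant one, consistent with the repeated LTR sequences. The lentiviral portion comprises a CMV enhancer placed upstream of a truncated 5' LTR, the Ψ packaging signal with a partial gag sequence, the cPPT/CTS, the Rev response element, and a ΔU3 3' LTR followed by a rabbit β-globin polyadenylation signal. These elements allow Tat-independent production of packageable genomic RNA, Rev-dependent nuclear export, efficient nuclear import in target cells, and loss of LTR promoter activity after integration. Short annotated fragments of vif, rev and nef appear to be residual viral sequence rather than functional genes. An SV40 origin and poly(A) signal and lac regulatory remnants lie in the backbone.

The payload is driven by an internal CMV enhancer/promoter and encodes monomeric EGFP fused to the N-terminus of FOidr_037. This insert is an unmutated intrinsically disordered region from the human oncogenic-type fusion protein CREBBP_ATG10, and the depositor notes it as residues 1–259. The annotated insert matches the CREBBP portion only. No selectable marker for mammalian cells is annotated. The construct is intended to express the fluorescently tagged IDR in mammalian cells, and the associated study concerns protein condensate formation and its links to RNA biology.
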