Features (pLannotate 1.2.2; 29 found; start..end, strand, type, name):
    199..254     -  polyA_signal   β-globin poly(A) signal: rabbit β-globin polyadenylation signal (Gil and Proudfoot, 1987)
    340..475     -  LTR            3' LTR (ΔU3) (fragment): self-inactivating 3' long terminal repeat (LTR) from HIV-1
    477..545     -  CDS            nef (fragment): NEF_HV1Z2 - Experimental evidence at protein level: Swiss-Prot protein existence level 1. Extracellular Nef protein targets CD4(+) T-lymphocytes for apoptosis by interacting with CXCR4 surface receptors. From Human immunodeficiency virus type 1 group M subtype D (isolate Z2/CDC-Z34) (HIV-1).
    571..1347    -  CDS            CREBBP (fragment): CBP_HUMAN - Also known as CBP. Experimental evidence at protein level: Swiss-Prot protein existence level 1. Acetylates histones, giving a specific tag for transcriptional activation (PubMed:24616510). Also acetylates non- histone proteins, like DDX21, FBL, IRF2, MAFG, NCOA3, POLR1E/PAF53 and FOXO1 (PubMed:10490106, PubMed:11154691, PubMed:12738767, PubMed:12929931, PubMed:9707565, PubMed:24207024, PubMed:28790157, PubMed:30540930). Binds specifically to phosphorylated CREB and enhances its transcriptional activity toward cAMP-responsive genes. Acts as a coactivator of ALX1. Acts as a circadia
   1390..2106    -  CDS            mEGFP: mEGFP is a basic (constitutively fluorescent) green fluorescent protein published in 2002, derived from Aequorea victoria. It has moderate acid sensitivity.
   2120..2157    -  misc_feature   MCS (fragment): multiple cloning site
   2156..2172    -  promoter       tight TRE promoter (fragment): Tet-responsive promoter PTight, consisting of seven tet operator sequences followed by the minimal CMV promoter
   2188..2391    -  promoter       CMV promoter: human cytomegalovirus (CMV) immediate early promoter
   2392..2695    -  enhancer       CMV enhancer: human cytomegalovirus immediate early enhancer
   2763..2779    -  misc_feature   MCS (fragment): multiple cloning site
   2779..2804    -  CDS            Rev (fragment): human immunodeficiency virus 1 (HIV-1) Rev protein; rev; enhances nuclear export of unspliced and incompletely spliced viral mRNAs
   3181..3414    -  misc_feature   RRE: The Rev response element (RRE) of HIV-1 allows for Rev-dependent mRNA export from the nucleus to the cytoplasm.
   3548..3631    -  CDS            vif (fragment): VIF_HV1BR - Experimental evidence at protein level: Swiss-Prot protein existence level 1. Counteracts the innate antiviral activity of host APOBEC3F and APOBEC3G. Forms a complex with host APOBEC3F and APOBEC3G thus preventing the entry of these lethally hypermutating enzymes into progeny virions. Recruits an active E3 ubiquitin ligase complex composed of elongin BC, CUL5, and RBX2 to induce polyubiquitination of APOBEC3G and APOBEC3F. In turn, they are directed to the 26S proteasome for degradation. Vif interaction with APOBEC3G also blocks its cytidine deaminase activity in a proteasome-inde
   3774..3891    -  misc_feature   cPPT/CTS: central polypurine tract and central termination sequence of HIV-1
   4040..4399    -  CDS            HIV-1 gag (fragment): gag protein from human immunodeficiency virus 1; gag
   4383..4508    -  misc_feature   HIV-1 Ψ: packaging signal of human immunodeficiency virus type 1
   4555..4812    -  LTR            5' LTR (truncated): truncated 5' long terminal repeat (LTR) from HIV-1
   4814..5193    -  enhancer       CMV enhancer: human cytomegalovirus immediate early enhancer
   5224..5328    +  promoter       AmpR promoter: bla
   5329..6189    +  CDS            AmpR: β-lactamase; bla; confers resistance to ampicillin, carbenicillin, and related antibiotics
   6360..6948    +  rep_origin     ori: high-copy-number ColE1/pMB1/pBR322/pUC origin of replication
   7131..7185    +  CDS            lacI (fragment): lac repressor; lacI; The lac repressor binds to the lac operator to inhibit transcription in E. coli. This inhibition can be relieved by adding lactose or isopropyl-β-D-thiogalactopyranoside (IPTG).
   7187..7321    -  polyA_signal   SV40 poly(A) signal: SV40 polyadenylation signal
   7341..7476    -  rep_origin     SV40 ori: SV40 origin of replication
   7500..7522    -  promoter       SV40 promoter (fragment): SV40 enhancer and early promoter
   7529..7568    +  CDS            lacI (fragment): lac repressor; lacI; The lac repressor binds to the lac operator to inhibit transcription in E. coli. This inhibition can be relieved by adding lactose or isopropyl-β-D-thiogalactopyranoside (IPTG).
   7581..7602    +  protein_bind   CAP binding site: CAP binding activates transcription in the presence of cAMP. E. coli catabolite activator protein
   7617..7647    +  promoter       lac promoter: promoter for the E. coli lac operon
   7655..7671    +  protein_bind   lac operator: The lac repressor binds to the lac operator to inhibit transcription in E. coli. This inhibition can be relieved by adding lactose or isopropyl-β-D-thiogalactopyranoside (IPTG). lac repressor encoded by lacI
>Addgene plasmid #244589 | CL20_mEGFP_FOidr_037 | addgene full sequence | sequence record 487951 | Addgene NGS Result
AAAAAAAATCTAACCTCAAGTCAAGGCTTTTCTATGGAATAAGGAATGGACAGCAGGGGGCTGTTTCATA
TACTGATGACCTCTTTATAGCCAACCTTTGTTCATGGCAGCCAGCATATGGGCATATGTTGCCAAACTCT
AAACCAAATACTCATTCTGATGTTTTAAATGATTTGCCCTCCCATATGTCCTTCCGAGTGAGAGACACAA
AAAATTCCAACACACTATTGCAATGAAAATAAATTTCCTTTATTAGCCAGAAGTCAGATGCTCAAGGGGC
TTCATGATGTCCCCATAATTTTTGGCAGAGGGAAAAAGATCTGCTAGCTCGAGCAGCTGAAGCTTTATTG
AGGCTTAAGCAGTGGGTTCCCTAGTTAGCCAGAGAGCTCCCAGGCTCAGATCTGGTCTAACCAGAGAGAC
CCAGTACAGGCAAAAAGCAGATCTTGTCTTCTTTGGGAGTGAATTAGCCCTTCCAGTCCCCCCTTTTCTT
TTAAAAAGTGGCTAAGATCTACAGCTGCCTTGTAAGTCATTGGTCTTAAAGGTACCGTAATCTTATCTAG
AACCGGTTCAGGCAGTATTCAGACCAGCATGACCTGTCATTTGAGGAGATACCTGAGTTAAGGTCTCTGC
CAGGACAGAGCTTGAGGCTCCTTGCATGGCTGGTGTTGGATATGGCATGCCTGCCCCACGTCCGCGACCT
GCAGCACCCAATGACCCATTCATAACTTGGGCTTGGCCTTGAGATGCCTGATTGATCAAGCTATGCCCGG
AGTTCGAGTTTAACAGTCCAGGATGTGTTTGGTTGAAGTTTGCGTTCACACAAATGCCGGGACCAGTTTG
TGACGTTGCTGGCGAAGACGTAGCCAGTCCAACCTGCTTTTGCGCCTGTGGATTAAGTGCTTGGCTCGCC
GCGGGTGTTGGGCCGGACGTACTGGCTGCCTGCTTTGGCAGCGAGGGAGCACTACTGTCGCCCTGACTTA
AAGGACTTTTTCCCATTGCGCTAAGGCTAGCCATATTCGCAGAATTAGGTTGTCCTTGAGCCTGCCCCCC
TAAGCCTTGTTGGACGGGCGAGGACGCAGATACGTTCCCAATGCCAGGGTTAATTGAAGAACCACTACCT
CCACGCAGTAACTCGGATAACTGTTTGTGTTTTGATGCTGCGTCAGGAACAAGGTTACCCGAATTTAAAA
GCCCTAACTCGCCGCCATTTGGAATAAGCTCGTCAGGCAGATCGTTTTCTAAGTCGAACAAAGAGCCAAA
ATCGGTTGAATCGTTTGCCGAAAAACCGGGCGAAGACAATTTAGCGCGTTTCGGGTTTGGCGGTCCGTCA
AGTAAGTTCTCTGCCATCCGGGAAGCGGCCGCACTTCCCCCGGAGCCTCCGCTTCCGCCCTTGTACAGCT
CGTCCATGCCGAGAGTGATCCCGGCGGCGGTCACGAACTCCAGCAGGACCATGTGATCGCGCTTCTCGTT
GGGGTCTTTGCTCAGCTTGGACTGGGTGCTCAGGTAGTGGTTGTCGGGCAGCAGCACGGGGCCGTCGCCG
ATGGGGGTGTTCTGCTGGTAGTGGTCGGCGAGCTGCACGCTGCCGTCCTCGATGTTGTGGCGGATCTTGA
AGTTCACCTTGATGCCGTTCTTCTGCTTGTCGGCCATGATATAGACGTTGTGGCTGTTGTAGTTGTACTC
CAGCTTGTGCCCCAGGATGTTGCCGTCCTCCTTGAAGTCGATGCCCTTCAGCTCGATGCGGTTCACCAGG
GTGTCGCCCTCGAACTTCACCTCGGCGCGGGTCTTGTAGTTGCCGTCGTCCTTGAAGAAGATGGTGCGCT
CCTGGACGTAGCCTTCGGGCATGGCGGACTTGAAGAAGTCGTGCTGCTTCATGTGGTCGGGGTAGCGGCT
GAAGCACTGCACGCCGTAGGTCAGGGTGGTCACGAGGGTGGGCCAGGGCACGGGCAGCTTGCCGGTGGTG
CAGATGAACTTCAGGGTCAGCTTGCCGTAGGTGGCATCGCCCTCGCCCTCGCCGGACACGCTGAACTTGT
GGCCGTTTACGTCGCCGTCCAGCTCGACCAGGATGGGCACCACCCCGGTGAACAGCTCCTCGCCCTTGCT
CACCATGGTGGCGACCGGTGGATCCCGGGCCCGCGGTACCGTCGACTGCAGAATTCGGTTCACTAAACGA
GCCCGGTTCACTAAACGAGCTCTGCTTATATAGACCTCCCACCGTACACGCCTACCGCCCATTTGCGTCA
ATGGGGCGGAGTTGTTACGACATTTTGGAAAGTCCCGTTGATTTTGGTGCCAAAACAAACTCCCATTGAC
GTCAATGGGGTGGAGACTTGGAAATCCCCGTGAGTCAAACCGCTATCCACGCCCATTGATGTACTGCCAA
AACCGCATCACCATGGTAATAGCGATGACTAATACGTAGATGTACTGCCAAGTAGGAAAGTCCCATAAGG
TCATGTACTGGGCATAATGCCAGGCGGGCCATTTACCGTCATTGACGTCAATAGGGGGCGTACTTGGCAT
ATGATACACTTGATGTACTGCCAAGTGGGCAGTTTACCGTAAATACTCCACCCATTGACGTCAATGGAAA
GTCCCTATTGGCGTTACTATGGGAACATACGTCATTATTGACGTCAATGGGCGGGGGTCGTTGGGCGGTC
AGCCAGGCGGGCCATTTACCGTAAGTTATGTAACGCGGAACTCCATATATGGGCTATGAACTAATGACCC
CGTAATTGATTACTATTAATAACTAGCACGCGTTCGAAGCTTGAGCTCGGTCCCCTCGGGGTTGGGAGGT
GGGTCTGAAACGATAATGGTGAATATCCCTGCCTAACTCTATTCACTATAGAAAGTACAGCAAAAACTAT
TCTTAAACCTACCAAGCCTCCTACTATCATTATGAATAATTTTATATACCACAGCCAATTTGTTATGTTA
AACCAATTCCACAAACTTGCCCATTTATCTAATTCCAATAATTCTTGTTCATTCTTTTCTTGCTGGTTTT
GCGATTCTTCAATTAAGGAGTGTATTAAGCTTGTGTAATTGTTAATTTCTCTGTCCCACTCCATCCAGGT
CGTGTGATTCCAAATCTGTTCCAGAGATTTATTACTCCAACTAGCATTCCAAGGCACAGCAGTGGTGCAA
ATGAGTTTTCCAGAGCAACCCCAAATCCCCAGGAGCTGTTGATCCTTTAGGTATCTTTCCACAGCCAGGA
TTCTTGCCTGGAGCTGCTTGATGCCCCAGACTGTGAGTTGCAACAGATGCTGTTGCGCCTCAATAGCCCT
CAGCAAATTGTTCTGCTGCTGCACTATACCAGACAATAATTGTCTGGCCTGTACCGTCAGCGTCATTGAC
GCTGCGCCCATAGTGCTTCCTGCTGCTCCCAAGAACCCAAGGAACAAAGCTCCTATTCCCACTGCTCTTT
TTTCTCTCTGCACCACTCTTCTCTTTGCCTTGGTGGGTGCTACTCCTAATGGTTCAATTTTTACTACTTT
ATATTTATATAATTCACTTCTCCAATTGTCCCTCATATCTCCTCCTTATGGTGTTTTACTAAACTTTTCC
ATGTTCTAATCCTCATCCTGTCTACTTGCCACACAATCATCACCTGCCATCTGTTTTCCATAATCCCTAA
TGATCTTTGCTTTTCTTCTTGGCACTACTTTTATGTCACTATTATCTTGTATTACTACTGCCCCTTCACC
TTTCCAGAGGAGCTTTGCTGGTCCTTTCCAAAGTGGATTTCTGCTGTCCCTGTAATAAACCCGAAAATTT
TGAATTTTTGTAATTTGTTTTTGTAATTCTTTAGTTTGTATGTCTGTTGCTATTATGTCTACTATTCTTT
CCCCTGCACTGTACCCCCCAATCCCCCCTTTTCTTTTAAAATTGTGGATGAATACTGCCATTTGTACTGC
TGTCTTAAGATGTTCAGCCTGATCTCTTACCTGTCCTATAATTTTCTTTAATTCTTTATTCATAGATTCT
ACTACTCCTTGACTTTGGGGATTGTAGGGAATTTCCAGGTCTGAAGATCCTGCTGCTTGCTGTGCTTTTT
TCTTACTTTTGTTTTGCTCTTCCTCTATCTTGTCTAAAGCTTCCTTGGTGTCTTTTATCTCTATCCTTTG
ATGCACACAATAGAGGGTTGCTACTGTATTATATAATGATCTAAGTTCTTCTGATCCTGTCTGAAGGGAT
GGTTGTAGCTGTCCCAGTATTTGTCTACAGCCTTCTGATGTTTCTAACAGGCCAGTATTAACTGCGAATC
GTTCTAGCTCCCTGCTTGCCCATACTATATGTTTTAATTTATATTTTTTCTTTCCCCCTGGCCTTAACCG
AATTTTTTCCCATCGCGATCTAATTCTCCCCCGCTTAATACTGACGCTCTCGCACCCATCTCTCTCCTTC
TAGCCTCCGCTAGTCAAAATTTTTGGCGTACTCACCAGTCGCCGCCCCTCGCCTCTTGCCGTGCGCGCTT
CAGCAAGCCGAGTCCTGCGTCGAGAGAGCTCCTCTGGTTTCCCTTTCGCTTTCAAGTCCCTGTTCGGGCG
CCACTGCTAGAGATTTTCCACACTGACTAAAAGGGTCTGAGGGATCTCTAGTTACCAGAGTCACACAACA
GACGGGCACACACTACTTGAAGCACTCAAGGCAAGCTTTATTGAGGCTTAAGCAGTGGGTTCCCTAGTTA
GCCAGAGAGCTCCCAGGCTCAGATCTGGTCTAACCAGAGAGACCCAGTACAGGCAAAAAGCAGCTGCTTA
TATGCAGGATCTGAGGGCTCGCCACTCCCCAGTCCCGCCCAGGCCACGCCTCCCATGGTAATAGCGATGA
CTAATACGTAGATGTACTGCCAAGTAGGAAAGTCCCATAAGGTCATGTACTGGGCATAATGCCAGGCGGG
CCATTTACCGTCATTGACGTCAATAGGGGGCGTACTTGGCATATGATACACTTGATGTACTGCCAAGTGG
GCAGTTTACCGTAAATACTCCACCCATTGACGTCAATGGAAAGTCCCTATTGGCGTTACTATGGGAACAT
ACGTCATTATTGACGTCAATGGGCGGGGGTCGTTGGGCGGTCAGCCAGGCGGGCCATTTACCGTAAGTTA
TGTAACGCGGAACTCCATATATGGGCTATGAACTAATGACCCCGTAATTGATTACTATTAATAACTAGTC
AATAATCAATGTCGACCCAGGTGGCACTTTTCGGGGAAATGTGCGCGGAACCCCTATTTGTTTATTTTTC
TAAATACATTCAAATATGTATCCGCTCATGAGACAATAACCCTGATAAATGCTTCAATAATATTGAAAAA
GGAAGAGTATGAGTATTCAACATTTCCGTGTCGCCCTTATTCCCTTTTTTGCGGCATTTTGCCTTCCTGT
TTTTGCTCACCCAGAAACGCTGGTGAAAGTAAAAGATGCTGAAGATCAGTTGGGTGCACGAGTGGGTTAC
ATCGAACTGGATCTCAACAGCGGTAAGATCCTTGAGAGTTTTCGCCCCGAAGAACGTTTTCCAATGATGA
GCACTTTTAAAGTTCTGCTATGTGGCGCGGTATTATCCCGTATTGACGCCGGGCAAGAGCAACTCGGTCG
CCGCATACACTATTCTCAGAATGACTTGGTTGAGTACTCACCAGTCACAGAAAAGCATCTTACGGATGGC
ATGACAGTAAGAGAATTATGCAGTGCTGCCATAACCATGAGTGATAACACTGCGGCCAACTTACTTCTGA
CAACGATCGGAGGACCGAAGGAGCTAACCGCTTTTTTGCACAACATGGGGGATCATGTAACTCGCCTTGA
TCGTTGGGAACCGGAGCTGAATGAAGCCATACCAAACGACGAGCGTGACACCACGATGCCTGTAGCAATG
GCAACAACGTTGCGCAAACTATTAACTGGCGAACTACTTACTCTAGCTTCCCGGCAACAATTAATAGACT
GGATGGAGGCGGATAAAGTTGCAGGACCACTTCTGCGCTCGGCCCTTCCGGCTGGCTGGTTTATTGCTGA
TAAATCTGGAGCCGGTGAGCGTGGGTCTCGCGGTATCATTGCAGCACTGGGGCCAGATGGTAAGCCCTCC
CGTATCGTAGTTATCTACACGACGGGGAGTCAGGCAACTATGGATGAACGAAATAGACAGATCGCTGAGA
TAGGTGCCTCACTGATTAAGCATTGGTAACTGTCAGACCAAGTTTACTCATATATACTTTAGATTGATTT
AAAACTTCATTTTTAATTTAAAAGGATCTAGGTGAAGATCCTTTTTGATAATCTCATGACCAAAATCCCT
TAACGTGAGTTTTCGTTCCACTGAGCGTCAGACCCCGTAGAAAAGATCAAAGGATCTTCTTGAGATCCTT
TTTTTCTGCGCGTAATCTGCTGCTTGCAAACAAAAAAACCACCGCTACCAGCGGTGGTTTGTTTGCCGGA
TCAAGAGCTACCAACTCTTTTTCCGAAGGTAACTGGCTTCAGCAGAGCGCAGATACCAAATACTGTTCTT
CTAGTGTAGCCGTAGTTAGGCCACCACTTCAAGAACTCTGTAGCACCGCCTACATACCTCGCTCTGCTAA
TCCTGTTACCAGTGGCTGCTGCCAGTGGCGATAAGTCGTGTCTTACCGGGTTGGACTCAAGACGATAGTT
ACCGGATAAGGCGCAGCGGTCGGGCTGAACGGGGGGTTCGTGCACACAGCCCAGCTTGGAGCGAACGACC
TACACCGAACTGAGATACCTACAGCGTGAGCTATGAGAAAGCGCCACGCTTCCCGAAGGGAGAAAGGCGG
ACAGGTATCCGGTAAGCGGCAGGGTCGGAACAGGAGAGCGCACGAGGGAGCTTCCAGGGGGAAACGCCTG
GTATCTTTATAGTCCTGTCGGGTTTCGCCACCTCTGACTTGAGCGTCGATTTTTGTGATGCTCGTCAGGG
GGGCGGAGCCTATGGAAAAACGCCAGCAACGCGGCCTTTTTACGGTTCCTGGCCTTTTGCTGGCCTTTTG
CTCACATGTTCTTTCCTGCGTTATCCCCTGCTTCTGTGGATAACCGTATTACCGCCTTTGAGTGAGCTGA
TACCGCTCGCCGCAGCCGAACGACCGAGCGCAGCGAGTCAGTGAGCGAGGAAGCGGAAGAGCGCCCAATA
CGCAAACCGCCTCTCCCCGCGCGTTGGCCGATTCATTAATGCAGCGGATCCAGACATGATAAGATACATT
GATGAGTTTGGACAAACCACAACTAGAATGCAGTGAAAAAAATGCTTTATTTGTGAAATTTGTGATGCTA
TTGCTTTATTTGTAACCATTATAAGCTGCAATAAACAAGTTAGCTTTTTGCAAAAGCCTAGGCCTCCAAA
AAAGCCTCCTCACTACTTCTGGAATAGCTCAGAGGCCGAGGCGGCCTCGGCCTCTGCATAAATAAAAAAA
ATTAGTCAGCCATGGGGCGGAGAATGGGCGGAACTGGGCGGAGTTAGGGGCGGGATGGGCGGAGTTAGGG
GCGGGACTATGGTTGCTGACTAATTGAGATGCGGATCCGCTGGCACGACAGGTTTCCCGACTGGAAAGCG
GGCAGTGAGCGCAACGCAATTAATGTGAGTTAGCTCACTCATTAGGCACCCCAGGCTTTACACTTTATGC
TTCCGGCTCGTATGTTGTGTGGAATTGTGAGCGGATAACAATTTCACACAGGAAACAGCTATGACCATGA
TTACGCCAAGCTTGGGCTGCAGGTCGAGGGATCTCCATAAGAGAAGAGGGACAGCTATGACTGGGAGTAG
TCAGGAGAGGAGGAAAAATCTGGCTAGTAAAACATGTAAGGAAAATTTTAGGGATGTTAAAGAAAAAAAT
AACACAAAACAAAATAT
